Addgene plasmid #215167: Si-ComMT
Purpose: Encodes the full length of silica binding protein fused at the N-terminus of proteobacteria metallothionein
Depositing lab: Travis Beddoe & Bhuvana Shanbhag. Depositing organization: La Trobe University.
Backbone
  Vector backbone: pET-28a(+)
  Vector type: Bacterial Expression
Growth in bacteria
  Bacterial resistance: Kanamycin, 50 μg/mL
  Growth temperature: 37°C
  Growth strain: DH5alpha
  Copy number: High Copy
Gene/Insert
  Gene/Insert name: Si-ComMT
  Species: Comamonas sp. XL8
  Promoter: T7 lac
  Cloning method: Restriction Enzyme; 5′ cloning site NcoI (not destroyed); 3′ cloning site XhoI (not destroyed)
  Sequencing primers: 5′ T7 fwd; 3′ T7 Rev
Terms and licenses: Academic/Nonprofit Terms; Industry Terms: Not Available to Industry
How to cite: Si-ComMT was a gift from Travis Beddoe & Bhuvana Shanbhag (Addgene plasmid # 215167 ; http://n2t.net/addgene:215167 ; RRID:Addgene_215167)
