[The description below was written by a language model from this plasmid's Addgene catalogue record and pLannotate feature annotations shown in this document.]
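Description:
Si-ComMT is a bacterial expression plasmid built on the pET-28a(+) backbone, about 6.0 kb in the sequenced record. It encodes a fusion protein in which a full-length silica-binding protein is joined to the N-terminus of a proteobacterial metallothionein, with Comamonas sp. XL8 listed as the source species. The insert was cloned between NcoI and XhoI, both of which remain intact. The feature table does not annotate the fusion coding sequence itself, but an unannotated stretch of roughly 800 nt lies between the ribosome binding site and a downstream histidine tag, which is where the insert would sit. Use of NcoI normally removes the N-terminal tag region of pET-28a. The His-tag match just after this gap, followed by the T7 terminator, suggests the vector's C-terminal His tag may be fused to the protein, although the record does not confirm it is in frame.

Expression is driven by the T7 promoter with an adjacent lac operator and the T7 gene 10 ribosome binding site. The plasmid also carries lacI, so transcription is repressed until induced with IPTG in a host that supplies T7 RNA polymerase. Selection is by kanamycin resistance. Replication relies on a pBR322-type ColE1 origin accompanied by the bom site and rop gene; the catalogue lists it as high copy, although rop typically moderates copy number. An f1 origin is also present, and the short TcR, AmpR promoter and SET1 hits appear to be backbone remnants or partial matches rather than functional elements. The record states no application beyond encoding the fusion. Its design is consistent with producing a metal-binding metallothionein that can attach to silica surfaces.
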