Features (pLannotate 1.2.2; 18 found; start..end, strand, type, name):
    447..524     -  promoter       lacI promoter: lacI
    532..811     -  CDS            TcR (fragment): tetracycline efflux protein; tet; confers resistance to tetracycline
    833..851     +  promoter       T7 promoter: promoter for bacteriophage T7 RNA polymerase
    852..876     +  protein_bind   lac operator: The lac repressor binds to the lac operator to inhibit transcription in E. coli. This inhibition can be relieved by adding lactose or isopropyl-β-D-thiogalactopyranoside (IPTG). lac repressor encoded by lacI
    891..913     +  RBS            RBS: efficient ribosome binding site from bacteriophage T7 gene 10 (Olins and Rangwala, 1989)
   1724..1741    +  CDS            9xHis (fragment): 9xHis affinity tag
   1751..1800    +  CDS            SET1 (fragment): solubility-enhancement tag derived from T7 phage gene 10B
   1808..1855    +  terminator     T7 terminator: transcription terminator for bacteriophage T7 RNA polymerase
   1892..2320    +  rep_origin     f1 ori (sequence partly withheld): f1 bacteriophage origin of replication; arrow indicates direction of (+) strand synthesis
   2373..2430    +  promoter       AmpR promoter (fragment): bla
   2439..3254    -  CDS            KanR: aminoglycoside phosphotransferase; aph(3')-Ia; confers resistance to kanamycin in bacteria or G418 (Geneticin®) in eukaryotes
   3376..3964    +  rep_origin     ori: high-copy-number ColE1/pMB1/pBR322/pUC origin of replication
   4150..4289    -  misc_feature   bom: basis of mobility region from pBR322
   4391..4582    -  CDS            rop: Rop protein, which maintains plasmids at low copy number; rop
   4599..4979    +  CDS            YPB1_ECOLX: Protein predicted: Swiss-Prot protein existence level 4. From Escherichia coli.
   5051..5342    -  CDS            TcR (fragment): tetracycline efflux protein; tet; confers resistance to tetracycline
   5357..5378    -  protein_bind   CAP binding site: CAP binding activates transcription in the presence of cAMP. E. coli catabolite activator protein
   5391..446     -  CDS            lacI (across the origin): lac repressor; lacI; The lac repressor binds to the lac operator to inhibit transcription in E. coli. This inhibition can be relieved by adding lactose or isopropyl-β-D-thiogalactopyranoside (IPTG).
>Addgene plasmid #215167 | Si-ComMT | addgene full sequence | sequence record 430163 | Addgene NGS Result
TCAAGAAATAACGCCGGAACATTAGTGCAGGCAGCTTCCACAGCAATGGCATCCTGGTCATCCAGCGGAT
AGTTAATGATCAGCCCACTGACGCGTTGCGCGAGAAGATTGTGCACCGCCGCTTTACAGGCTTCGACGCC
GCTTCGTTCTACCATCGACACCACCACGCTGGCACCCAGTTGATCGGCGCGAGATTTAATCGCCGCGACA
ATTTGCGACGGCGCGTGCAGGGCCAGACTGGAGGTGGCAACGCCAATCAGCAACGACTGTTTGCCCGCCA
GTTGTTGTGCCACGCGGTTGGGAATGTAATTCAGCTCCGCCATCGCCGCTTCCACTTTTTCCCGCGTTTT
CGCAGAAACGTGGCTGGCCTGGTTCACCACGCGGGAAACGGTCTGATAAGAGACACCGGCATACTCTGCG
ACATCGTATAACGTTACTGGTTTCACATTCACCACCCTGAATTGACTCTCTTCCGGGCGCTATCATGCCA
TACCGCGAAAGGTTTTGCGCCATTCGATGGTGTCCGGGATCTCGACGCTCTCCCTTATGCGACTCCTGCA
TTAGGAAGCAGCCCAGTAGTAGGTTGAGGCCGTTGAGCACCGCCGCCGCAAGGAATGGTGCATGCAAGGA
GATGGCGCCCAACAGTCCCCCGGCCACGGGGCCTGCCACCATACCCACGCCGAAACAAGCGCTCATGAGC
CCGAAGTGGCGAGCCCGATCTTCCCCATCGGTGATGTCGGCGATATAGGCGCCAGCAACCGCACCTGTGG
CGCCGGTGATGCCGGCCACGATGCGTCCGGCGTAGAGGATCGAGATCTCGATCCCGCGAAATTAATACGA
CTCACTATAGGGGAATTGTGAGCGGATAACAATTCCCCTCTAGAAATAATTTTGTTTAACTTTAAGAAGG
AGATATACCATGGCCATGGGTATGAGTCTGTTCCATTGTGATTTCTTGAAAGACTTAATTGGCAGCTTCG
TCCGCGTCAATAGAGGCGGTCCTGAATCGCAGCGAGGAACTATTATCAGTGTGTGTCCCGATTATTTTGT
ATTACAAAACGAAAAGGGAGAACTCTATTACTACCAGCTCAGCCATTTGAAATCAATCACGAAATCTGCC
AAAGAATGTGGAAGCAGCGATTGTGAGTGGGAAGACTGTGCGTGCGCTGAGGACTTCGAAGCGCTGCTGG
AATCTTTCAAATATTGTTGGGTAAAGATTAATCGGGGCGGGCCGGAGAAAGTGGAAGGAATCCTGCAGGA
TGTTTCCTGTGATTTCGTCACCTTGATTGTGAAAGAGGAAATAATCCTTATAGCCATTAAACACATAAAA
TCAGTGAACTATAACGCACTCGCATGTGGCGAATCAGACGAATCAGATGACTCATCTTCCAAAGAATCGA
ACAACAACTCTGGAAGAGCTCGTGCCCAACGCCAGTCATCTCGTGGGAGAGGCGGTGGCGGGAGCGGTGG
CGGCGGATCTGGTATGTACGACCAACGATGTGCCTGTACGCACTGTTCCTGTACGGTCGTTGCTAAGGCC
TTACAACGTGACGGAAAGGCCTACTGTTGTGAGGCTTGTGCCAGTGGACACCGTAAGGGAGAGCCTTGTC
GTATGCAAGACTGTCACTGTGGTGAGAAGCCAGGGGAGTCAGCTGTTGACAATGCATTAGACGAGACGTT
CCCTGCATCAGACCCTATATCACCATAGTAACTCGAGCTCGAGCACCACCACCACCACCACTGAGATCCG
GCTGCTAACAAAGCCCGAAAGGAAGCTGAGTTGGCTGCTGCCACCGCTGAGCAATAACTAGCATAACCCC
TTGGGGCCTCTAAACGGGTCTTGAGGGGTTTTTTGCTGAAAGGAGGAACTATATCCGGATTGGCGAATGG
G
[124 nt withheld, positions 1892-2015]
C
[91 nt withheld, positions 2017-2107]
A
[49 nt withheld, positions 2109-2157]
CCTTTGACGTTGGAGTCCACGTTCTTT
[37 nt withheld, positions 2185-2221]
ACCCTATCTCGGTCTATTCTTTTGATTTATAAGGGATTTTGCCGATTTCGGCCTATTGGTTAAAAAATGA
GCTGATTTAACAAAAATTTAACGCGAATTTTAACAAAATATTAACGCTTACAATTTAGGTGGCACTTTTC
GGGGAAATGTGCGCGGAACCCCTATTTGTTTATTTTTCTAAATACATTCAAATATGTATCCGCTCATGAA
TTAATTCTTAGAAAAACTCATCGAGCATCAAATGAAACTGCAATTTATTCATATCAGGATTATCAATACC
ATATTTTTGAAAAAGCCGTTTCTGTAATGAAGGAGAAAACTCACCGAGGCAGTTCCATAGGATGGCAAGA
TCCTGGTATCGGTCTGCGATTCCGACTCGTCCAACATCAATACAACCTATTAATTTCCCCTCGTCAAAAA
TAAGGTTATCAAGTGAGAAATCACCATGAGTGACGACTGAATCCGGTGAGAATGGCAAAAGTTTATGCAT
TTCTTTCCAGACTTGTTCAACAGGCCAGCCATTACGCTCGTCATCAAAATCACTCGCATCAACCAAACCG
TTATTCATTCGTGATTGCGCCTGAGCGAGACGAAATACGCGATCGCTGTTAAAAGGACAATTACAAACAG
GAATCGAATGCAACCGGCGCAGGAACACTGCCAGCGCATCAACAATATTTTCACCTGAATCAGGATATTC
TTCTAATACCTGGAATGCTGTTTTCCCGGGGATCGCAGTGGTGAGTAACCATGCATCATCAGGAGTACGG
ATAAAATGCTTGATGGTCGGAAGAGGCATAAATTCCGTCAGCCAGTTTAGTCTGACCATCTCATCTGTAA
CATCATTGGCAACGCTACCTTTGCCATGTTTCAGAAACAACTCTGGCGCATCGGGCTTCCCATACAATCG
ATAGATTGTCGCACCTGATTGCCCGACATTATCGCGAGCCCATTTATACCCATATAAATCAGCATCCATG
TTGGAATTTAATCGCGGCCTAGAGCAAGACGTTTCCCGTTGAATATGGCTCATAACACCCCTTGTATTAC
TGTTTATGTAAGCAGACAGTTTTATTGTTCATGACCAAAATCCCTTAACGTGAGTTTTCGTTCCACTGAG
CGTCAGACCCCGTAGAAAAGATCAAAGGATCTTCTTGAGATCCTTTTTTTCTGCGCGTAATCTGCTGCTT
GCAAACAAAAAAACCACCGCTACCAGCGGTGGTTTGTTTGCCGGATCAAGAGCTACCAACTCTTTTTCCG
AAGGTAACTGGCTTCAGCAGAGCGCAGATACCAAATACTGTCCTTCTAGTGTAGCCGTAGTTAGGCCACC
ACTTCAAGAACTCTGTAGCACCGCCTACATACCTCGCTCTGCTAATCCTGTTACCAGTGGCTGCTGCCAG
TGGCGATAAGTCGTGTCTTACCGGGTTGGACTCAAGACGATAGTTACCGGATAAGGCGCAGCGGTCGGGC
TGAACGGGGGGTTCGTGCACACAGCCCAGCTTGGAGCGAACGACCTACACCGAACTGAGATACCTACAGC
GTGAGCTATGAGAAAGCGCCACGCTTCCCGAAGGGAGAAAGGCGGACAGGTATCCGGTAAGCGGCAGGGT
CGGAACAGGAGAGCGCACGAGGGAGCTTCCAGGGGGAAACGCCTGGTATCTTTATAGTCCTGTCGGGTTT
CGCCACCTCTGACTTGAGCGTCGATTTTTGTGATGCTCGTCAGGGGGGCGGAGCCTATGGAAAAACGCCA
GCAACGCGGCCTTTTTACGGTTCCTGGCCTTTTGCTGGCCTTTTGCTCACATGTTCTTTCCTGCGTTATC
CCCTGATTCTGTGGATAACCGTATTACCGCCTTTGAGTGAGCTGATACCGCTCGCCGCAGCCGAACGACC
GAGCGCAGCGAGTCAGTGAGCGAGGAAGCGGAAGAGCGCCTGATGCGGTATTTTCTCCTTACGCATCTGT
GCGGTATTTCACACCGCAATGGTGCACTCTCAGTACAATCTGCTCTGATGCCGCATAGTTAAGCCAGTAT
ACACTCCGCTATCGCTACGTGACTGGGTCATGGCTGCGCCCCGACACCCGCCAACACCCGCTGACGCGCC
CTGACGGGCTTGTCTGCTCCCGGCATCCGCTTACAGACAAGCTGTGACCGTCTCCGGGAGCTGCATGTGT
CAGAGGTTTTCACCGTCATCACCGAAACGCGCGAGGCAGCTGCGGTAAAGCTCATCAGCGTGGTCGTGAA
GCGATTCACAGATGTCTGCCTGTTCATCCGCGTCCAGCTCGTTGAGTTTCTCCAGAAGCGTTAATGTCTG
GCTTCTGATAAAGCGGGCCATGTTAAGGGCGGTTTTTTCCTGTTTGGTCACTGATGCCTCCGTGTAAGGG
GGATTTCTGTTCATGGGGGTAATGATACCGATGAAACGAGAGAGGATGCTCACGATACGGGTTACTGATG
ATGAACATGCCCGGTTACTGGAACGTTGTGAGGGTAAACAACTGGCGGTATGGATGCGGCGGGACCAGAG
AAAAATCACTCAGGGTCAATGCCAGCGCTTCGTTAATACAGATGTAGGTGTTCCACAGGGTAGCCAGCAG
CATCCTGCGATGCAGATCCGGAACATAATGGTGCAGGGCGCTGACTTCCGCGTTTCCAGACTTTACGAAA
CACGGAAACCGAAGACCATTCATGTTGTTGCTCAGGTCGCAGACGTTTTGCAGCAGCAGTCGCTTCACGT
TCGCTCGCGTATCGGTGATTCATTCTGCTAACCAGTAAGGCAACCCCGCCAGCCTAGCCGGGTCCTCAAC
GACAGGAGCACGATCATGCGCACCCGTGGGGCCGCCATGCCGGCGATAATGGCCTGCTTCTCGCCGAAAC
GTTTGGTGGCGGGACCAGTGACGAAGGCTTGAGCGAGGGCGTGCAAGATTCCGAATACCGCAAGCGACAG
GCCGATCATCGTCGCGCTCCAGCGAAAGCGGTCCTCGCCGAAAATGACCCAGAGCGCTGCCGGCACCTGT
CCTACGAGTTGCATGATAAAGAAGACAGTCATAAGTGCGGCGACGATAGTCATGCCCCGCGCCCACCGGA
AGGAGCTGACTGGGTTGAAGGCTCTCAAGGGCATCGGTCGAGATCCCGGTGCCTAATGAGTGAGCTAACT
TACATTAATTGCGTTGCGCTCACTGCCCGCTTTCCAGTCGGGAAACCTGTCGTGCCAGCTGCATTAATGA
ATCGGCCAACGCGCGGGGAGAGGCGGTTTGCGTATTGGGCGCCAGGGTGGTTTTTCTTTTCACCAGTGAG
ACGGGCAACAGCTGATTGCCCTTCACCGCCTGGCCCTGAGAGAGTTGCAGCAAGCGGTCCACGCTGGTTT
GCCCCAGCAGGCGAAAATCCTGTTTGATGGTGGTTAACGGCGGGATATAACATGAGCTGTCTTCGGTATC
GTCGTATCCCACTACCGAGATATCCGCACCAACGCGCAGCCCGGACTCGGTAATGGCGCGCATTGCGCCC
AGCGCCATCTGATCGTTGGCAACCAGCATCGCAGTGGGAACGATGCCCTCATTCAGCATTTGCATGGTTT
GTTGAAAACCGGACATGGCACTCCAGTCGCCTTCCCGTTCCGCTATCGGCTGAATTTGATTGCGAGTGAG
ATATTTATGCCAGCCAGCCAGACGCAGACGCGCCGAGACAGAACTTAATGGGCCCGCTAACAGCGCGATT
TGCTGGTGACCCAATGCGACCAGATGCTCCACGCCCAGTCGCGTACCGTCTTCATGGGAGAAAATAATAC
TGTTGATGGGTGTCTGGTCAGAGACA
